Addgene plasmid #91997: MSCV-Puro-FH-AGO2-S831E
Purpose: Expresses FLAG-HA-AGO2 (S831E)
Depositing lab: Joshua Mendell. Depositing organization: University of Texas Southwestern Medical Center. Publication: An Argonaute phosphorylation cycle promotes microRNA-mediated silencing. Golden RJ, Chen B, Li T, Braun J, Manjunath H, Chen X, Wu J, Schmid V, Chang TC, Kopp F, Ramirez-Martinez A, Tagliabracci VS, Chen ZJ, Xie Y, Mendell JT. Nature. 2017 Feb 9;542(7640):197-202. doi: 10.1038/nature21025. Epub 2017 Jan 23. PubMed 28114302.
Backbone
  Vector backbone: pMSCV-Puro
  Backbone manufacturer: Clontech
  Vector type: Mammalian Expression, Retroviral
  Selectable markers: Puromycin
Growth in bacteria
  Bacterial resistance: Ampicillin, 100 μg/mL
  Growth temperature: 37°C
  Growth strain: NEB Stable
  Copy number: Unknown
Gene/Insert
  Gene/Insert name: AGO2
  Species: H. sapiens (human)
  Mutation: S831E
  Entrez Gene: AGO2 (a.k.a. CASC7, EIF2C2, LESKRES, LINC00980, PPD, Q10)
  Tag / fusion protein: FLAG-HA (N terminal on insert)
  Cloning method: Restriction Enzyme; 5′ cloning site Unknown (unknown if destroyed); 3′ cloning site Unknown (unknown if destroyed)
Resource information
  A portion of this plasmid was derived from a plasmid made by: The parental AGO2 sequence used for this construct was amplified from a Thomas Tuschl lab plasmid (Addgene plasmid # 10822).
Terms and licenses: Academic/Nonprofit Terms; Industry Terms: Not Available to Industry
How to cite: MSCV-Puro-FH-AGO2-S831E was a gift from Joshua Mendell (Addgene plasmid # 91997 ; http://n2t.net/addgene:91997 ; RRID:Addgene_91997)
