[The description below was written by a language model from this plasmid's Addgene catalogue record and pLannotate feature annotations shown in this document.]
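Description:
MSCV-Puro-FH-AGO2-S831E is a gammaretroviral mammalian expression vector built on the pMSCV-Puro backbone, about 8.9 kb in the sequenced record. It carries human AGO2 (also known as EIF2C2), the Argonaute protein at the core of the RNA-induced silencing complex. The protein has an N-terminal FLAG-HA tandem epitope tag and a serine-to-glutamate substitution at residue 831. The automated annotation flags only a FLAG fragment upstream of the AGO2 coding sequence. The HA portion is stated in the catalogue entry but not called as a separate feature.

The proviral cassette is flanked by murine embryonic stem cell virus 5' and 3' LTRs. Downstream of the 5' LTR lie the Ψ packaging signal and a truncated MMLV gag segment lacking its start codon, which together promote encapsidation of the genomic transcript when gag, pol and env are supplied in trans by packaging cells. No separate promoter is annotated upstream of the tagged AGO2 open reading frame, consistent with transcription from the 5' LTR. An internal mouse PGK promoter drives puromycin N-acetyltransferase, so stably transduced cells can be selected with puromycin. In bacteria the plasmid is maintained through a high-copy ColE1/pUC-type origin and ampicillin resistance. The remaining short lac, rop, bom, TcR and env fragments are non-functional backbone remnants.

Glutamate substitutions at serines are commonly used as phosphomimetics, and the associated work concerns an Argonaute phosphorylation cycle in microRNA-mediated silencing. The construct is therefore suited to stable expression of an epitope-tagged AGO2 point mutant for functional comparison and affinity purification or detection.
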