Features (pLannotate 1.2.2; 20 found; start..end, strand, type, name):
    579..920     +  misc_feature   MESV Ψ: packaging signal of murine embryonic stem cell virus
    987..1403    +  CDS            gag (truncated): truncated Moloney murine leukemia virus (MMLV) gag gene lacking the start codon
   1443..1463    +  CDS            FLAG (fragment): FLAG® epitope tag, followed by an enterokinase cleavage site
   1500..4076    +  CDS            AGO2 (sequence partly withheld): AGO2_HUMAN - Also known as EIF2C2. Experimental evidence at protein level: Swiss-Prot protein existence level 1. Required for RNA-mediated gene silencing (RNAi) by the RNA- induced silencing complex (RISC). The 'minimal RISC' appears to include AGO2 bound to a short guide RNA such as a microRNA (miRNA) or short interfering RNA (siRNA). These guide RNAs direct RISC to complementary mRNAs that are targets for RISC-mediated gene silencing. The precise mechanism of gene silencing depends on the degree of complementarity between the miRNA or siRNA and its target. Binding of RISC to a perfectly comp
   4090..4577    +  promoter       PGK promoter: mouse phosphoglycerate kinase 1 promoter
   4598..5197    +  CDS            PuroR: puromycin N-acetyltransferase; pac from Streptomyces alboniger; confers resistance to puromycin
   5297..5811    +  LTR            3' LTR: 3' long terminal repeat from murine embryonic stem cell virus
   5973..5989    -  protein_bind   lac operator: The lac repressor binds to the lac operator to inhibit transcription in E. coli. This inhibition can be relieved by adding lactose or isopropyl-β-D-thiogalactopyranoside (IPTG). lac repressor encoded by lacI
   5997..6027    -  promoter       lac promoter: promoter for the E. coli lac operon
   6042..6063    -  protein_bind   CAP binding site: CAP binding activates transcription in the presence of cAMP. E. coli catabolite activator protein
   6076..6168    -  CDS            lacI (fragment): lac repressor; lacI; The lac repressor binds to the lac operator to inhibit transcription in E. coli. This inhibition can be relieved by adding lactose or isopropyl-β-D-thiogalactopyranoside (IPTG).
   6351..6939    -  rep_origin     ori: high-copy-number ColE1/pMB1/pBR322/pUC origin of replication
   7110..7970    -  CDS            AmpR: β-lactamase; bla; confers resistance to ampicillin, carbenicillin, and related antibiotics
   7971..8075    -  promoter       AmpR promoter: bla
   8170..8205    +  CDS            rop (fragment): Rop protein, which maintains plasmids at low copy number; rop
   8307..8406    +  misc_feature   bom (fragment): basis of mobility region from pBR322
   8412..8561    -  CDS            lacZα (fragment): LacZα fragment of β-galactosidase; lacZ fragment
   8561..8762    -  CDS            TcR (fragment): tetracycline efflux protein; tet; confers resistance to tetracycline
   8763..8861    +  CDS            env (fragment): murine leukemia virus gPr80 envelope polyprotein precursor; env; proteolytically cleaved into gp70SU and p15TM subunits
   8903..515     +  LTR            5' LTR (across the origin): 5' long terminal repeat from murine embryonic stem cell virus
>Addgene plasmid #91997 | MSCV-Puro-FH-AGO2-S831E | addgene full sequence | sequence record 180589 | Addgene NGS Result
TGAAAGACCCCACCTGTAGGTTTGGCAAGCTAGCTTAAGTAACGCCATTTTGCAAGGCATGGAAAATACA
TAACTGAGAATAGAGAAGTTCAGATCAAGGTTAGGAACAGAGAGACAGCAGAATATGGGCCAAACAGGAT
ATCTGTGGTAAGCAGTTCCTGCCCCGGCTCAGGGCCAAGAACAGATGGTCCCCAGATGCGGTCCCGCCCT
CAGCAGTTTCTAGAGAACCATCAGATGTTTCCAGGGTGCCCCAAGGACCTGAAATGACCCTGTGCCTTAT
TTGAACTAACCAATCAGTTCGCTTCTCGCTTCTGTTCGCGCGCTTCTGCTCCCCGAGCTCAATAAAAGAG
CCCACAACCCCTCACTCGGCGCGCCAGTCCTCCGATAGACTGCGTCGCCCGGGTACCCGTATTCCCAATA
AAGCCTCTTGCTGTTTGCATCCGAATCGTGGACTCGCTGATCCTTGGGAGGGTCTCCTCAGATTGATTGA
CTGCCCACCTCGGGGGTCTTTCATTTGGAGGTTCCACCGAGATTTGGAGACCCCTGCCCAGGGACCACCG
ACCCCCCCGCCGGGAGGTAAGCTGGCCAGCGGTCGTTTCGTGTCTGTCTCTGTCTTTGTGCGTGTTTGTG
CCGGCATCTAATGTTTGCGCCTGCGTCTGTACTAGTTAGCTAACTAGCTCTGTATCTGGCGGACCCGTGG
TGGAACTGACGAGTTCTGAACACCCGGCCGCAACCCTGGGAGACGTCCCAGGGACTTTGGGGGCCGTTTT
TGTGGCCCGACCTGAGGAAGGGAGTCGATGTGGAATCCGACCCCGTCAGGATATGTGGTTCTGGTAGGAG
ACGAGAACCTAAAACAGTTCCCGCCTCCGTCTGAATTTTTGCTTTCGGTTTGGAACCGAAGCCGCGCGTC
TTGTCTGCTGCAGCGCTGCAGCATCGTTCTGTGTTGTCTCTGTCTGACTGTGTTTCTGTATTTGTCTGAA
AATTAGGGCCAGACTGTTACCACTCCCTTAAGTTTGACCTTAGGTCACTGGAAAGATGTCGAGCGGATCG
CTCACAACCAGTCGGTAGATGTCAAGAAGAGACGTTGGGTTACCTTCTGCTCTGCAGAATGGCCAACCTT
TAACGTCGGATGGCCGCGAGACGGCACCTTTAACCGAGACCTCATCACCCAGGTTAAGATCAAGGTCTTT
TCACCTGGCCCGCATGGACACCCAGACCAGGTCCCCTACATCGTGACCTGGGAAGCCTTGGCTTTTGACC
CCCCTCCCTGGGTCAAGCCCTTTGTACACCCTAAGCCTCCGCCTCCTCTTCCTCCATCCGCCCCGTCTCT
CCCCCTTGAACCTCCTCGTTCGACCCCGCCTCGATCCTCCCTTTATCCAGCCCTCACTCCTTCTCTAGGC
GCCGGAATTAGATCTCTCGAGGTTAACGAATTCGCCATGGACTACAAGGACGACGATGACAAGTACCCTT
ATGACGTGCCCGATTACGCTAGCGGCCGCATGTACTCGGGAGCCGGCCCCGCACTTGCACCTCCTGCGCC
GCCGCCCCCCATCCAAGGATATGCCTTCAAGCCTCCACCTAGACCCGACTTTGGGACCTCCGGGAGAACA
ATCAAATTACAGGCCAATTTCTTCGAAATGGACATCCCCAAAATTGACATCTATCATTATGAATTGGATA
TCAAGCCAGAGAAGTGCCCGAGGAGAGTTAACAGGGAAATCGTGGAACACATGGTCCAGCACTTTAAAAC
ACAGATCTTTGGGGATCGGAAGCCCGTGTTTGACGGCAGGAAGAATCTATACACAGCCATGCCCCTTCCG
ATTGGGAGGGACAAGGTGGAGCTGGAGGTCACGCTGCCAGGAGAAGGCAAGGATCGCATCTTCAAGGTGT
CCATCAAGTGGGTGTCCTGCGTGAGCTTGCAGGCGTTACACGATGCACTTTCAGGGCGGCTGCCCAGCGT
CCCTTTTGAGACGATCCAGGCCCTGGACGTGGTCATGAGGCACTTGCCATCCATGAGGTACACCCCCGTG
GGCCGCTCCTTCTTCACCGCGTCCGAAGGCTGCTCTAACCCTCTTGGCGGGGGCCGAGAAGTGTGGTTTG
GCTTCCATCAGTCCGTCCGGCCTTCTCTCTGGAAAATGATGCTGAATATTGATGTGTCAGCAACAGCGTT
TTACAAGGCACAGCCAGTAATCGAGTTTGTTTGTGAAGTTTTGGATTTTAAAAGTATTGAAGAACAACAA
AAACCTCTGACAGATTCCCAAAGGGTAAAGTTTACCAAAGAAATTAAAGGTCTAAAGGTGGAGATAACGC
ACTGTGGGCAGATGAAGAGGAAGTACCGTGTCTGCAATGTGACCCGGCGGCCCGCCAGTCACCAAACATT
CCCGCTGCAGCAGGAGAGCGGGCAGACGGTGGAGTGCACGGTGGCCCAGTATTTCAAGGACAGGCACAAG
TTGGTTCTGCGCTACCCCCACCTCCCATGTTTACAAGTCGGACAGGAGCAGAAACACACCTACCTTCCCC
TGGAGGTCTGTAACATTGTGGCAGGACAAAGATGTATTAAAAAATTAACGGACAATCAGACCTCAACCAT
GATCAGAGCGACTGCTAGGTCGGCGCCCGATCGGCAAGAAGAGATTAGCAAATTGATGCGAAGTGCAAGT
TTCAACACAGATCCATACGTCCGTGAATTTGGAATCATGGTCAAAGATGAGATGACAGACGTGACTGGGC
GGGTGCTGCAGCCGCCCTCCATCCTCTACGGGGGCAGGAATAAAGCTATTGCGACCCCTGTCCAGGGCGT
CTGGGACATGCGGAAC
[405 nt withheld, positions 2817-3221]
AACAACATCCTGCTGCCCCAGGGCAGGCCGCCGGTGTTCCAGCAGCCCGTCATCTTTCTGGGAGCAGACG
TCACTCACCCCCCCGCCGGGGATGGGAAGAAGCCCTCCATTGCCGCCGTGGTGGGCAGCATGGACGCCCA
CCCCAATCGCTACTGCGCCACCGTGCGCGTGCAGCAGCACCGGCAGGAGATCATACAAGACCTGGCCGCC
ATGGTCCGCGAGCTCCTCATCCAGTTCTACAAGTCCACGCGCTTCAAGCCCACCCGCATCATCTTCTACC
GCGACGGTGTCTCTGAAGGCCAGTTCCAGCAGGTTCTCCACCACGAGTTGCTGGCCATCCGTGAGGCCTG
TATCAAGCTAGAAAAAGACTACCAGCCCGGGATCACCTTCATCGTGGTGCAGAAGAGGCACCACACCCGG
CTCTTCTGCACTGACAAGAACGAGCGGGTTGGGAAAAGTGGAAACATTCCAGCAGGCACGACTGTGGACA
CGAAAATCACCCACCCCACCGAGTTCGACTTCTACCTGTGTAGTCACGCTGGCATCCAGGGGACAAGCAG
GCCTTCGCACTATCACGTCCTCTGGGACGACAATCGTTTCTCCTCTGATGAGCTGCAGATCCTAACCTAC
CAGCTGTGTCACACCTACGTGCGCTGCACACGCTCCGTGTCCATCCCAGCGCCAGCATACTACGCTCACC
TGGTGGCCTTCCGGGCCAGGTACCACCTGGTGGATAAGGAACATGACAGTGCTGAAGGAAGCCATACCGA
GGGGCAGAGTAACGGGCGAGACCACCAAGCACTGGCCAAGGCGGTCCAGGTTCACCAAGACACTCTGCGC
ACCATGTACTTTGCTTGAGAATTCTACCGGGTAGGGGAGGCGCTTTTCCCAAGGCAGTCTGGAGCATGCG
CTTTAGCAGCCCCGCTGGGCACTTGGCGCTACACAAGTGGCCTCTGGCCTCGCACACATTCCACATCCAC
CGGTAGGCGCCAACCGGCTCCGTTCTTTGGTGGCCCCTTCGCGCCACCTTCTACTCCTCCCCTAGTCAGG
AAGTTCCCCCCCGCCCCGCAGCTCGCGTCGTGCAGGACGTGACAAATGGAAGTAGCACGTCTCACTAGTC
TCGTGCAGATGGACAGCACCGCTGAGCAATGGAAGCGGGTAGGCCTTTGGGGCAGCGGCCAATAGCAGCT
TTGCTCCTTCGCTTTCTGGGCTCAGAGGCTGGGAAGGGGTGGGTCCGGGGGCGGGCTCAGGGGCGGGGCG
GGCGCCCGAAGGTCCTCCGGAGGCCCGGCATTCTGCACGCTTCAAAAGCGCACGTCTGCCGCGCTGTTCT
CCTCTTCCTCATCTCCGGGCCTTTCGACCTGCAGCCCAAGCTTACCATGACCGAGTACAAGCCCACGGTG
CGCCTCGCCACCCGCGACGACGTCCCCAGGGCCGTACGCACCCTCGCCGCCGCGTTCGCCGACTACCCCG
CCACGCGCCACACCGTCGATCCGGACCGCCACATCGAGCGGGTCACCGAGCTGCAAGAACTCTTCCTCAC
GCGCGTCGGGCTCGACATCGGCAAGGTGTGGGTCGCGGACGACGGCGCCGCGGTGGCGGTCTGGACCACG
CCGGAGAGCGTCGAAGCGGGGGCGGTGTTCGCCGAGATCGGCCCGCGCATGGCCGAGTTGAGCGGTTCCC
GGCTGGCCGCGCAGCAACAGATGGAAGGCCTCCTGGCGCCGCACCGGCCCAAGGAGCCCGCGTGGTTCCT
GGCCACCGTCGGCGTCTCGCCCGACCACCAGGGCAAGGGTCTGGGCAGCGCCGTCGTGCTCCCCGGAGTG
GAGGCGGCCGAGCGCGCCGGGGTGCCCGCCTTCCTGGAGACCTCCGCGCCCCGCAACCTCCCCTTCTACG
AGCGGCTCGGCTTCACCGTCACCGCCGACGTCGAGGTGCCCGAAGGACCGCGCACCTGGTGCATGACCCG
CAAGCCCGGTGCCTGACGCCCGCCCCACGACCCGCAGCGCCCGACCGAAAGGAGCGCACGACCCCATGCA
TCGATAAAATAAAAGATTTTATTTAGTCTCCAGAAAAAGGGGGGAATGAAAGACCCCACCTGTAGGTTTG
GCAAGCTAGCTTAAGTAACGCCATTTTGCAAGGCATGGAAAATACATAACTGAGAATAGAGAAGTTCAGA
TCAAGGTTAGGAACAGAGAGACAGCAGAATATGGGCCAAACAGGATATCTGTGGTAAGCAGTTCCTGCCC
CGGCTCAGGGCCAAGAACAGATGGTCCCCAGATGCGGTCCCGCCCTCAGCAGTTTCTAGAGAACCATCAG
ATGTTTCCAGGGTGCCCCAAGGACCTGAAATGACCCTGTGCCTTATTTGAACTAACCAATCAGTTCGCTT
CTCGCTTCTGTTCGCGCGCTTCTGCTCCCCGAGCTCAATAAAAGAGCCCACAACCCCTCACTCGGCGCGC
CAGTCCTCCGATAGACTGCGTCGCCCGGGTACCCGTGTATCCAATAAACCCTCTTGCAGTTGCATCCGAC
TTGTGGTCTCGCTGTTCCTTGGGAGGGTCTCCTCTGAGTGATTGACTACCCGTCAGCGGGGGTCTTTCAT
GGGTAACAGTTTCTTGAAGTTGGAGAACAACATTCTGAGGGTAGGAGTCGAATATTAAGTAATCCTGACT
CAATTAGCCACTGTTTTGAATCCACATACTCCAATACTCCTGAAATAGTTCATTATGGACAGCGCAGAAA
GAGCTGGGGAGAATTGTGAAATTGTTATCCGCTCACAATTCCACACAACATACGAGCCGGAAGCATAAAG
TGTAAAGCCTGGGGTGCCTAATGAGTGAGCTAACTCACATTAATTGCGTTGCGCTCACTGCCCGCTTTCC
AGTCGGGAAACCTGTCGTGCCAGCTGCATTAATGAATCGGCCAACGCGCGGGGAGAGGCGGTTTGCGTAT
TGGGCGCTCTTCCGCTTCCTCGCTCACTGACTCGCTGCGCTCGGTCGTTCGGCTGCGGCGAGCGGTATCA
GCTCACTCAAAGGCGGTAATACGGTTATCCACAGAATCAGGGGATAACGCAGGAAAGAACATGTGAGCAA
AAGGCCAGCAAAAGGCCAGGAACCGTAAAAAGGCCGCGTTGCTGGCGTTTTTCCATAGGCTCCGCCCCCC
TGACGAGCATCACAAAAATCGACGCTCAAGTCAGAGGTGGCGAAACCCGACAGGACTATAAAGATACCAG
GCGTTTCCCCCTGGAAGCTCCCTCGTGCGCTCTCCTGTTCCGACCCTGCCGCTTACCGGATACCTGTCCG
CCTTTCTCCCTTCGGGAAGCGTGGCGCTTTCTCATAGCTCACGCTGTAGGTATCTCAGTTCGGTGTAGGT
CGTTCGCTCCAAGCTGGGCTGTGTGCACGAACCCCCCGTTCAGCCCGACCGCTGCGCCTTATCCGGTAAC
TATCGTCTTGAGTCCAACCCGGTAAGACACGACTTATCGCCACTGGCAGCAGCCACTGGTAACAGGATTA
GCAGAGCGAGGTATGTAGGCGGTGCTACAGAGTTCTTGAAGTGGTGGCCTAACTACGGCTACACTAGAAG
AACAGTATTTGGTATCTGCGCTCTGCTGAAGCCAGTTACCTTCGGAAAAAGAGTTGGTAGCTCTTGATCC
GGCAAACAAACCACCGCTGGTAGCGGTGGTTTTTTTGTTTGCAAGCAGCAGATTACGCGCAGAAAAAAAG
GATCTCAAGAAGATCCTTTGATCTTTTCTACGGGGTCTGACGCTCAGTGGAACGAAAACTCACGTTAAGG
GATTTTGGTCATGAGATTATCAAAAAGGATCTTCACCTAGATCCTTTTAAATTAAAAATGAAGTTTTAAA
TCAATCTAAAGTATATATGAGTAAACTTGGTCTGACAGTTACCAATGCTTAATCAGTGAGGCACCTATCT
CAGCGATCTGTCTATTTCGTTCATCCATAGTTGCCTGACTCCCCGTCGTGTAGATAACTACGATACGGGA
GGGCTTACCATCTGGCCCCAGTGCTGCAATGATACCGCGAGACCCACGCTCACCGGCTCCAGATTTATCA
GCAATAAACCAGCCAGCCGGAAGGGCCGAGCGCAGAAGTGGTCCTGCAACTTTATCCGCCTCCATCCAGT
CTATTAATTGTTGCCGGGAAGCTAGAGTAAGTAGTTCGCCAGTTAATAGTTTGCGCAACGTTGTTGCCAT
TGCTACAGGCATCGTGGTGTCACGCTCGTCGTTTGGTATGGCTTCATTCAGCTCCGGTTCCCAACGATCA
AGGCGAGTTACATGATCCCCCATGTTGTGCAAAAAAGCGGTTAGCTCCTTCGGTCCTCCGATCGTTGTCA
GAAGTAAGTTGGCCGCAGTGTTATCACTCATGGTTATGGCAGCACTGCATAATTCTCTTACTGTCATGCC
ATCCGTAAGATGCTTTTCTGTGACTGGTGAGTACTCAACCAAGTCATTCTGAGAATAGTGTATGCGGCGA
CCGAGTTGCTCTTGCCCGGCGTCAATACGGGATAATACCGCGCCACATAGCAGAACTTTAAAAGTGCTCA
TCATTGGAAAACGTTCTTCGGGGCGAAAACTCTCAAGGATCTTACCGCTGTTGAGATCCAGTTCGATGTA
ACCCACTCGTGCACCCAACTGATCTTCAGCATCTTTTACTTTCACCAGCGTTTCTGGGTGAGCAAAAACA
GGAAGGCAAAATGCCGCAAAAAAGGGAATAAGGGCGACACGGAAATGTTGAATACTCATACTCTTCCTTT
TTCAATATTATTGAAGCATTTATCAGGGTTATTGTCTCATGAGCGGATACATATTTGAATGTATTTAGAA
AAATAAACAAATAGGGGTTCCGCGCACATTTCCCCGAAAAGTGCCACCTGACGTCTAAGAAACCATTATT
ATCATGACATTAACCTATAAAAATAGGCGTATCACGAGGCCCTTTCGTCTCGCGCGTTTCGGTGATGACG
GTGAAAACCTCTGACACATGCAGCTCCCGGAGACGGTCACAGCTTGTCTGTAAGCGGATGCCGGGAGCAG
ACAAGCCCGTCAGGGCGCGTCAGCGGGTGTTGGCGGGTGTCGGGGCTGGCTTAACTATGCGGCATCAGAG
CAGATTGTACTGAGAGTGCACCATATGCGGTGTGAAATACCGCACAGATGCGTAAGGAGAAAATACCGCA
TCAGGCGCCATTCGCCATTCAGGCTGCGCAACTGTTGGGAAGGGCGATCGGTGCGGGCCTCTTCGCTATT
ACGCCAGCTGGCGAAAGGGGGATGTGCTGCAAGGCGATTAAGTTGGGTAACGCCAGGGTTTTCCCAGTCA
CGACGTTGTAAAACGACGGCGCAAGGAATGGTGCATGCAAGGAGATGGCGCCCAACAGTCCCCCGGCCAC
GGGGCCTGCCACCATACCCACGCCGAAACAAGCGCTCATGAGCCCGAAGTGGCGAGCCCGATCTTCCCCA
TCGGTGATGTCGGCGATATAGGCGCCAGCAACCGCACCTGTGGCGCCGGTGATGCCGGCCACGATGCGTC
CGGCGTAGAGGCGATTAGTCCAATTTGTTAAAGACAGGATATCAGTGGTCCAGGCTCTAGTTTTGACTCA
ACAATATCACCAGCTGAAGCCTATAGAGTACGAGCCATAGATAAAATAAAAGATTTTATTTAGTCTCCAG
AAAAAGGGGGGAA
